Addgene plasmid #62613: pBGSA C5aR1
Purpose: Constitutive expression of C5aR1 in mammalian cells
Depositing lab: Heini Miettinen. Depositing organization: Montana State University. Publication: Different endocytosis pathways of the C5a receptor and the N-formyl peptide receptor. Suvorova ES, Gripentrog JM, Miettinen HM. Traffic. 2005 Feb;6(2):100-15. 10.1111/j.1600-0854.2004.00256.x PubMed 15634211.
Backbone
  Vector backbone: pBGSA
  Backbone manufacturer: Bruce Granger, PMID 8867788
  Backbone size w/o insert (bp): 7200
  Total vector size (bp): 8400
  Modifications to backbone: Modified from pBS SK+
  Vector type: Mammalian Expression
  Selectable markers: Neomycin (select with G418)
Growth in bacteria
  Bacterial resistance: Ampicillin, 100 μg/mL
  Growth temperature: 37°C
  Growth strain: DH5alpha
  Copy number: High Copy
Gene/Insert
  Gene/Insert name: C5aR1 (alt name: C5aR)
  Species: H. sapiens (human)
  Insert size (bp): 1940
  GenBank ID: M62505
  Entrez Gene: C5AR1 (a.k.a. C5A, C5AR, C5R1, CD88)
  Promoter: SRalpha
  Cloning method: Restriction Enzyme; 5′ cloning site EcoRI (unknown if destroyed); 3′ cloning site EcoRI (not destroyed)
  Sequencing primers: 5′ cttctaggcctgtacgg; 3′ tctagaactagtggatcc
Terms and licenses: Academic/Nonprofit Terms; Industry Terms: Not Available to Industry
How to cite: pBGSA C5aR1 was a gift from Heini Miettinen (Addgene plasmid # 62613 ; http://n2t.net/addgene:62613 ; RRID:Addgene_62613)
