[The description below was written by a language model from this plasmid's Addgene catalogue record.]
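Description:
pBGSA C5aR1 is a mammalian expression plasmid built on pBGSA, a roughly 7.2 kb vector derived from the pBluescript SK+ cloning plasmid. It is propagated in E. coli as a high-copy plasmid under ampicillin selection, and it carries a neomycin resistance marker so that transfected mammalian cells that have stably taken up the construct can be selected with G418. No feature table accompanies the record, so the exact origins of replication, the promoter driving the neomycin marker, and the polyadenylation signals are not stated.

The payload is a human C5AR1 cDNA (also known as C5aR or CD88), which encodes the G protein-coupled receptor for the complement anaphylatoxin C5a. The insert is listed at about 1.9 kb and was placed into the vector as an EcoRI fragment; the 3′ site is retained, while the status of the 5′ site is unknown. Expression is driven by the SRalpha promoter, a strong constitutive hybrid element that combines the SV40 early promoter with a segment of the HTLV-1 long terminal repeat. No epitope tags or fusion partners are recorded. The listed sizes are not fully consistent, since the backbone plus insert exceeds the stated total of about 8.4 kb, so these figures should be treated as approximate.

The stated purpose is constitutive expression of C5aR1 in mammalian cells. The associated work compared the endocytosis pathways of the C5a receptor and the N-formyl peptide receptor, which suggests use in generating receptor-expressing cell lines for studies of chemoattractant receptor trafficking and internalization.
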