>Addgene plasmid #62613 | pBGSA C5aR1 | addgene partial sequence | sequence record 105947 | pcDL-F 5'-GTTGCCTTTACTTCTAGGCCT-3'
AGCTGCGGATTCGATTATGAACTCCTTCAATTATACCACCCCTGATTATGGGCACTATGATGACAAGGAT
ACCCTGGACCTCGACACCCCTGTGGATAAAACTTCTAACACGCTGCGTGTTCCAGACATCCTGGCCTTGG
TCATCTTTGCAGTCGTCTTCCTGGTGGGAGTGCTGGGCAATGCCCTGGTGGTCTGGGTGACGGCATTCGA
GGCCAAGCGGACCATCAATGCCATCTGGTTCCTCAACTTGGCGGTAGCCGACTTCCTCTCCTGCCTGGCG
CTGCCCATCTTGTTCACGTCCATTGTACAGCATCACCACTGGCCCTTTGGCGGGGCCGCCTGCAGCATCC
TGCCCTCCCTCATCCTGCTCAACATGTACGCCAGCATCCTGCTCCTGGCCACCATCAGCGCCGACCGCTT
TCTGCTGGTGTTTAAACCCATCTGGTGCCAGAACTTCCGAGGGGCCGGCTTGGCCTGGATCGCCTGTGCC
GTGGCTTGGGGTTTAGCCCTGCTGCTGACCATACCCTCCTTCCTGTACCGGGTGGTCCGGGAGGAGTACT
TTCCACCAAAGGTGTTGTGTGGCGTGGACTACAGCCACGACAAACGGCGGGAGCGAGCCGTGGCCATCGT
CCGGCTGGTCCTGGGCTTCCTGTGGCCTCTACTCACGCTCACGATTTGTTACACTTTCATCCTGCTCCGG
ACGTGGAGCCGCAGGGCCACGCGGTCCACCAAGACACTCAAGGTGGTGGTGGCAGTGGTGGCCAGTTTCT
TTATCTTCTGGTTGCCCTACCAGGTGACGGGGATAATGATGTCCTTCCTGGAGCCATCGTCACCCACCTT
CCTGCTGCTGAATAAGCTGGACTCCCTGTGTGTCTCCTTTGCCTACATCAACTGCTGCATCAACCCCATC
ATCTACGTGGTGGCCGGCCAGGGCTTCCAGGGCCGACTGCGGAAATCCCTCCCCAGCCTCCTCCGGAACG
TGTTGACTGAAGAGTCCGTGGTTAGGGAGAGCAAGTC
