>Addgene plasmid #62613 | pBGSA C5aR1 | addgene partial sequence | sequence record 114636 | C-CMV-24 5'-TATTAGGACAAGGCTGGTGGGCAC-3'
AGGCCAGGTCTAGAACTAGTGGATCCCCCGGGCTGCAGGAATTCACTAGTGATTCTACACTGCCTGGGTC
TTCTGGGCCATAGTGTCCACTGTGGAGCGCGTGAATGACTTGCTCTCCCTAACCACGGACTCTTCAGTCA
ACACGTTCCGGAGGAGGCTGGGGAGGGATTTCCGCAGTCGGCCCTGGAAGCCCTGGCCGGCCACCACGTA
GATGATGGGGTTGATGCAGCAGTTGATGTAGGCAAAGGAGACACACAGGGAGTCCAGCTTATTCAGCAGC
AGGAAGGTGGGTGACGATGGCTCCAGGAAGGACATCATTATCCCCGTCACCTGGTAGGGCAACCAGAAGA
TAAAGAAACTGGCCACCACTGCCACCACCACCTTGAGTGTCTTGGTGGACCGCGTGGCCCTGCGGCTCCA
CGTCCGGAGCAGGATGAAAGTGTAACAAATCGTGAGCGTGAGTAGAGGCCACAGGAAGCCCAGGACCAGC
CGGACGATGGCCACGGCTCGCTCCCGCCGTTTGTCGTGGCTGTAGTCCACGCCACACAACACCTTTGGTG
GAAAGTACTCCTCCCGGACCACCCGGTACAGGAAGGAGGGTATGGTCAGCAGCAGGGCTAAACCCCAAGC
CACGGCACAGGCGATCCAGGCCAAGCCGGCCCCTCGGAAGTTCTGGCACCAGATGGGTTTAAACACCAGC
AGAAAGCGGTCGGCGCTGATGGTGGCCAGGAGCAGGATGCTGGCGTACATGTTGAGCAGGATGAGGGAGG
GCAGGATGCTGCAGGCGGCCCCGCCAAAGGGCCAGTGGTGATGCTGTACAATGGACGTGAACAAGATGGG
CAGCGCCAGGCAGGAGAGGAAGTCGGCTACCGCCAAGTTGAGGAACCAGATGGCATTGATGGTCCGCTTG
GCCTCGAATGCCGTCACCCAGACCACCAGGGCATTGCCCAGCACTCCCACCAGGAAGACGACTGCAAAGA
TGACCAAGGCCAGGATGTCTGGAACACGCAGCGTGTTAGAAGTTT
