>Addgene plasmid #62613 | pBGSA C5aR1 | addgene partial sequence | sequence record 115999 | TK-seq-15 5'-GGTCCCGGATCCGGTGGTGG-3'
CCTGTACGGAAGTGTTACTTCTGCTCTAAAAGCTGCGGAATTCGATTATGAACTCCTTCAATTATACCAC
CCCTGATTATGGGCACTATGATGACAAGGATACCCTGGACCTCAACACCCCTGTGGATAAAACTTCTAAC
ACGCTGCGTGTTCCAGACATCCTGGCCTTGGTCATCTTTGCAGTCGTCTTCCTGGTGGGAGTGCTGGGCA
ATGCCCTGGTGGTCTGGGTGACGGCATTCGAGGCCAAGCGGACCATCAATGCCATCTGGTTCCTCAACTT
GGCGGTAGCCGACTTCCTCTCCTGCCTGGCGCTGCCCATCTTGTTCACGTCCATTGTACAGCATCACCAC
TGGCCCTTTGGCGGGGCCGCCTGCAGCATCCTGCCCTCCCTCATCCTGCTCAACATGTACGCCAGCATCC
TGCTCCTGGCCACCATCAGCGCCGACCGCTTTCTGCTGGTGTTTAAACCCATCTGGTGCCAGAACTTCCG
AGGGGCCGGCTTGGCCTGGATCGCCTGTGCCGTGGCTTGGGGTTTAGCCCTGCTGCTGACCATACCCTCC
TTCCTGTACCGGGTGGTCCGGGAGGAGTACTTTCCACCAAAGGTGTTGTGTGGCGTGGACTACAGCCACG
ACAAACGGCGGGAGCGAGCCGTGGCCATCGTCCGGCTGGTCCTGGGCTTCCTGTGGCCTCTACTCACGCT
CACGATTTGTTACACTTTCA
